Addgene plasmid #80614: pBIG1d
Purpose: (Empty Backbone) pBIG1d - Step1 vector d (biGBac system for expression of protein complexes in insect cells)
Depositing lab: Jan-Michael Peters. Depositing organization: Research Institute of Molecular Pathology (IMP). Publication: biGBac enables rapid gene assembly for the expression of large multisubunit protein complexes. Weissmann F, Petzold G, VanderLinden R, Huis In 't Veld PJ, Brown NG, Lampert F, Westermann S, Stark H, Schulman BA, Peters JM. Proc Natl Acad Sci U S A. 2016 May 10;113(19):E2564-9. doi: 10.1073/pnas.1604935113. Epub 2016 Apr 25. PubMed 27114506.
Backbone
  Vector backbone: pBIG1d
  Backbone size (bp): 5915
  Vector type: Insect Expression
  Selectable markers: Gentamicin
Growth in bacteria
  Bacterial resistance: Ampicillin and Spectinomycin, 100 & 50 μg/mL
  Growth temperature: 37°C
  Growth strain: DH5alpha
  Copy number: Unknown
Gene/Insert
  Cloning method: Gibson Cloning
  Sequencing primers: 5′ TCAACAGGTTGAACTGCTGATC; 3′ GGTGTAGCGTCGTAAGCTAATAC
Terms and licenses: Academic/Nonprofit Terms; Industry Terms: Not Available to Industry
How to cite: pBIG1d was a gift from Jan-Michael Peters (Addgene plasmid # 80614 ; http://n2t.net/addgene:80614 ; RRID:Addgene_80614)
