[The description below was written by a language model from this plasmid's Addgene catalogue record and pLannotate feature annotations shown in this document.]
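Description:
pBIG1d is an empty 5,915 bp backbone from the biGBac system, a Gibson-assembly-based toolkit for building multigene constructs that express large multisubunit protein complexes in insect cells through baculovirus. It is designated the "d" vector of the first assembly step, so it serves as a recipient into which several gene expression cassettes are joined. The record does not detail how many cassettes it accepts or how it feeds into later assembly steps. No insert is present, and no insect-cell promoter is annotated in the feature table, which suggests that promoters arrive with the incoming cassettes.

The plasmid replicates in standard E. coli strains from a high-copy ColE1/pUC-type origin and also carries an f1 origin. Bacterial selection uses ampicillin (bla with its own promoter) together with spectinomycin (aadA, annotated as SmR). The spectinomycin gene is flanked by small fragments of an integron integrase and of a gentamicin resistance gene, apparently remnants of the source cassette.

The functional core is a mini-Tn7 element bounded by Tn7R and Tn7L. Between these ends lie a complete gentamicin acetyltransferase gene driven by the class 1 integron Pc promoter, a loxP site, and an HSV thymidine kinase polyadenylation signal. A short, presumably non-functional fragment of the R6K γ origin is also annotated there. Tn7 ends of this kind allow the intervening DNA to be transposed into a baculoviral bacmid carrying a Tn7 attachment site, with gentamicin selecting for recombinant bacmids, which matches the gentamicin marker listed in the catalogue entry. The loxP site could in principle support Cre-mediated fusion with other plasmids, though the record does not describe this use.
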