Features (pLannotate 1.2.2; 16 found; start..end, strand, type, name):
    213..293     -  CDS            int (fragment): INT2_ECOLX - Protein inferred from homology: Swiss-Prot protein existence level 3. Putative integrase believed to be involved in the insertion of antibiotic resistance genes into plasmids and transposons. From Escherichia coli.
    379..435     +  CDS            GmR (fragment): gentamycin acetyltransferase; aacC1; confers resistance to gentamycin
    442..1233    +  CDS            SmR: aminoglycoside adenylyltransferase (Murphy, 1985); aadA; confers resistance to spectinomycin and streptomycin
   1274..1728    +  rep_origin     f1 ori (sequence partly withheld): f1 bacteriophage origin of replication; arrow indicates direction of (+) strand synthesis
   1754..1858    +  promoter       AmpR promoter: bla
   1859..2719    +  CDS            AmpR: β-lactamase; bla; confers resistance to ampicillin, carbenicillin, and related antibiotics
   2890..3478    +  rep_origin     ori: high-copy-number ColE1/pMB1/pBR322/pUC origin of replication
   3664..3715    -  misc_feature   bom (fragment): basis of mobility region from pBR322
   3783..4007    -  mobile_element Tn7R: mini-Tn7 element (right end of the Tn7 transposon) Tn7
   4074..4607    -  CDS            GmR: gentamycin acetyltransferase; aacC1; confers resistance to gentamycin
   4796..4824    -  promoter       Pc promoter: intI1 (promoter lies within the coding sequence); class 1 integron promoter
   4802..5164    -  CDS            YPR2_ECOLX (fragment): Protein predicted: Swiss-Prot protein existence level 4. From Escherichia coli.
   5164..5191    -  rep_origin     R6K γ ori (fragment): γ replication origin from E. coli plasmid R6K; requires the R6K initiator protein pi for replication
   5220..5253    +  protein_bind   loxP: Cre-mediated recombination occurs in the 8-bp core sequence (GCATACAT). Cre recombinase
   5343..5391    +  polyA_signal   HSV TK poly(A) signal: herpes simplex virus thymidine kinase polyadenylation signal (Cole and Stacy, 1985)
   5668..5833    -  mobile_element Tn7L: mini-Tn7 element (left end of the Tn7 transposon) Tn7
>Addgene plasmid #80614 | pBIG1d | addgene full sequence | sequence record 482795 | Addgene NGS Result
TTCTCTGTCACAGAATGAAAATTTTTCTGTCATCTCTTCGTTATTAATGTTTGTAATTGACTGAATATCA
ACGCTTATTTGCAGCCTGAACTGGGAGGCAGAATAAATGATCATATCGTCAATTATTACCTCCACGGGGA
GAGCCTGAGCAAACTGGCCTCAGGCATTTGAGAAGCACACGGTCACACTGCTTCCGGTAGTCAATAAACC
GGTAAGTAGCGTATGCGCTCACGCAACTGGTCCAGAACCTTGACCGAACGCAGCGGTGGTAACGGCGCAG
TGGCGGTTTTCATGGCTTGTTATGACTGTTTTTTTGGGGTACAGTCTATGCCTCGGGCATCCAAGCAGCA
AGCGCGTTACGCCGTGGGTCGATGTTTGATGTTATGGAGCAGCAACGATGTTACGCAGCAGGGCAGTCGC
CCTAAAACAAAGTTAAACATCATGAGGGAAGCGGTGATCGCCGAAGTATCGACTCAACTATCAGAGGTAG
TTGGCGTCATCGAGCGCCATCTCGAACCGACGTTGCTGGCCGTACATTTGTACGGCTCCGCAGTGGATGG
CGGCCTGAAGCCACACAGTGATATTGATTTGCTGGTTACGGTGACCGTAAGGCTTGATGAAACAACGCGG
CGAGCTTTGATCAACGACCTTTTGGAAACTTCGGCTTCCCCTGGAGAGAGCGAGATTCTCCGCGCTGTAG
AAGTCACCATTGTTGTGCACGACGACATCATTCCGTGGCGTTATCCAGCTAAGCGCGAACTGCAATTTGG
AGAATGGCAGCGCAATGACATTCTTGCAGGTATCTTCGAGCCAGCCACGATCGACATTGATCTGGCTATC
TTGCTGACAAAAGCAAGAGAACATAGCGTTGCCTTGGTAGGTCCAGCGGCGGAGGAACTCTTTGATCCGG
TTCCTGAACAGGATCTATTTGAGGCGCTAAATGAAACCTTAACGCTATGGAACTCGCCGCCCGACTGGGC
TGGCGATGAGCGAAATGTAGTGCTTACGTTGTCCCGCATTTGGTACAGCGCAGTAACCGGCAAAATCGCG
CCGAAGGATGTCGCTGCCGACTGGGCAATGGAGCGCCTGCCGGCCCAGTATCAGCCCGTCATACTTGAAG
CTAGACAGGCTTATCTTGGACAAGAAGAAGATCGCTTGGCCTCGCGCGCAGATCAGTTGGAAGAATTTGT
CCACTACGTGAAAGGCGAGATCACCAAGGTAGTCGGCAAATAATGTCTAACAATTCGTTCAAGCCGACGG
ATTGGCGAATGGG
[124 nt withheld, positions 1274-1397]
C
[91 nt withheld, positions 1399-1489]
A
[49 nt withheld, positions 1491-1539]
CCTTTGACGTTGGAGTCCACGTTCTT
[37 nt withheld, positions 1566-1602]
ACCCTATCTCGGTCTATTCTTTTGATTTATAAGGGATTTTGCCGATTTCGGCCTATTGGTTAAAAAATGA
GCTGATTTAACAAAAATTTAACGCGAATTTTAACAAAATATTAACGCTTACAATTTAGGTGGCACTTTTC
GGGGAAATGTGCGCGGAACCCCTATTTGTTTATTTTTCTAAATACATTCAAATATGTATCCGCTCATGAG
ACAATAACCCTGATAAATGCTTCAATAATATTGAAAAAGGAAGAGTATGAGTATTCAACATTTCCGTGTC
GCCCTTATTCCCTTTTTTGCGGCATTTTGCCTTCCTGTTTTTGCTCACCCAGAAACGCTGGTGAAAGTAA
AAGATGCTGAAGATCAGTTGGGTGCACGAGTGGGTTACATCGAACTGGATCTCAACAGCGGTAAGATCCT
TGAGAGTTTTCGCCCCGAAGAACGTTTTCCAATGATGAGCACTTTTAAAGTTCTGCTATGTGGCGCGGTA
TTATCCCGTATTGACGCCGGGCAAGAGCAACTCGGTCGCCGCATACACTATTCTCAGAATGACTTGGTTG
AGTACTCACCAGTCACAGAAAAGCATCTTACGGATGGCATGACAGTAAGAGAATTATGCAGTGCTGCCAT
AACCATGAGTGATAACACTGCGGCCAACTTACTTCTGACAACGATCGGAGGACCGAAGGAGCTAACCGCT
TTTTTGCACAACATGGGGGATCATGTAACTCGCCTTGATCGTTGGGAACCGGAGCTGAATGAAGCCATAC
CAAACGACGAGCGTGACACCACGATGCCTGTAGCAATGGCAACAACGTTGCGCAAACTATTAACTGGCGA
ACTACTTACTCTAGCTTCCCGGCAACAATTAATAGACTGGATGGAGGCGGATAAAGTTGCAGGACCACTT
CTGCGCTCGGCCCTTCCGGCTGGCTGGTTTATTGCTGATAAATCTGGAGCCGGTGAGCGTGGGTCTCGCG
GTATCATTGCAGCACTGGGGCCAGATGGTAAGCCCTCCCGTATCGTAGTTATCTACACGACGGGGAGTCA
GGCAACTATGGATGAACGAAATAGACAGATCGCTGAGATAGGTGCCTCACTGATTAAGCATTGGTAACTG
TCAGACCAAGTTTACTCATATATACTTTAGATTGATTTAAAACTTCATTTTTAATTTAAAAGGATCTAGG
TGAAGATCCTTTTTGATAATCTCATGACCAAAATCCCTTAACGTGAGTTTTCGTTCCACTGAGCGTCAGA
CCCCGTAGAAAAGATCAAAGGATCTTCTTGAGATCCTTTTTTTCTGCGCGTAATCTGCTGCTTGCAAACA
AAAAAACCACCGCTACCAGCGGTGGTTTGTTTGCCGGATCAAGAGCTACCAACTCTTTTTCCGAAGGTAA
CTGGCTTCAGCAGAGCGCAGATACCAAATACTATTCTTCTAGTGTAGCCGTAGTTAGGCCACCACTTCAA
GAACTCTGTAGCACCGCCTACATACCTCGCTCTGCTAATCCTGTTACCAGTGGCTGCTGCCAGTGGCGAT
AAGTCGTGTCTTACCGGGTTGGACTCAAGACGATAGTTACCGGATAAGGCGCAGCGGTCGGGCTGAACGG
GGGGTTCGTGCACACAGCCCAGCTTGGAGCGAACGACCTACACCGAACTGAGATACCTACAGCGTGAGCT
ATGAGAAAGCGCCACGCTTCCCGAAGGGAGAAAGGCGGACAGGTATCCGGTAAGCGGCAGGGTCGGAACA
GGAGAGCGCACGAGGGAGCTTCCAGGGGGAAACGCCTGGTATCTTTATAGTCCTGTCGGGTTTCGCCACC
TCTGACTTGAGCGTCGATTTTTGTGATGCTCGTCAGGGGGGCGGAGCCTATGGAAAAACGCCAGCAACGC
GGCCTTTTTACGGTTCCTGGCCTTTTGCTGGCCTTTTGCTCACATGTTCTTTCCTGCGTTATCCCCTGAT
TCTGTGGATAACCGTATTACCGCCTTTGAGTGAGCTGATACCGCTCGCCGCAGCCGAACGACCGAGCGCA
GCGAGTCAGTGAGCGAGGAAGCGGAAGAGCGCCTGATGCGGTATTTTCTCCTTACGCATCTGTGCGGTAT
TTCACACCGCATAGACCAGCCGCGTAACCTGGCAAAATCGGTTACGGTTGAGTAATAAATGGATGCCCTG
CGTAAGCGGGTGTGGGCGGACAATAAAGTCTTAAACTGAACAAAATAGATCTAAACTATGACAATAAAGT
CTTAAACTAGACAGAATAGTTGTAAACTGAAATCAGTCCAGTTATGCTGTGAAAAAGCATACTGGACTTT
TGTTATGGCTAAAGCAAACTCTTCATTTTCTGAAGTGCAAATTGCCCGTCGTATTAAAGAGGGGCGTGGC
CAAGGGCATGGTAAAGACTATATTCGCGGCGTTGTGACAATTTACCGAACAACTCCGCGGCCGGGAAGCC
GATCTCGGCTTGAACGAATTGTTAGGTGGCGGTACTTGGGTCGATATCAAAGTGCATCACTTCTTCCCGT
ATGCCCAACTTTGTATAGAGAGCCACTGCGGGATCGTCACCGTAATCTGCTTGCACGTAGATCACATAAG
CACCAAGCGCGTTGGCCTCATGCTTGAGGAGATTGATGAGCGCGGTGGCAATGCCCTGCCTCCGGTGCTC
GCCGGAGACTGCGAGATCATAGATATAGATCTCACTACGCGGCTGCTCAAACTTGGGCAGAACGTAAGCC
GCGAGAGCGCCAACAACCGCTTCTTGGTCGAAGGCAGCAAGCGCGATGAATGTCTTACTACGGAGCAAGT
TCCCGAGGTAATCGGAGTCCGGCTGATGTTGGGAGTAGGTGGCTACGTCTCCGAACTCACGACCGAAAAG
ATCAAGAGCAGCCCGCATGGATTTGACTTGGTCAGGGCCGAGCCTACATGTGCGAATGATGCCCATACTT
GAGCCACCTAACTTTGTTTTAGGGCGACTGCCCTGCTGCGTAACATCGTTGCTGCTGCGTAACATCGTTG
CTGCTCCATAACATCAAACATCGACCCACGGCGTAACGCGCTTGCTGCTTGGATGCCCGAGGCATAGACT
GTACAAAAAAACAGTCATAACAAGCCATGAAAACCGCCACTGCGCCGTTACCACCGCTGCGTTCGGTCAA
GGTTCTGGACCAGTTGCGTGAGCGCATACGCTACTTGCATTACAGTTTACGAACCGAACAGGCTTATGTC
AACTGGGTTTGTGCCTTCATCCGTTTCCACGGTGTGCGTCACCCGGCAACCTTGGGCAGCAGCGAAGTCG
AGGCATTTCTGTCCTGGCTGGCGAACGAGCGCAAGGTTTCGGTCTCCACGCATCGTCAGGCATTGGCGGC
CTTGCTGTTCTTCTACGGCAAGGTGCTGTGCACGGATCTGCCCTTGCTTCAGGAGATCGGTAGACCTCGG
CCGTCGCGGCGCTTGCCGGTGGTGCTGACCCCGGATGAAGTGGTTCGCATCCTCGGTTTTCTGGAAGGCG
AGCATCGTTTGTTCGCCCAGGACTCTAGCTATAGTTCTAGTGGTTGGCTACAGCTTTGTTTGTACTATCA
ACAGGTTGAACTGCTGATCAACAGATCCTCTACGCGGCCGCGGTACCATAACTTCGTATAGCATACATTA
TACGAAGTTATCTGGGTTTAAACCTAATGATGCCTGATGTTTTTATCGAGGCTAACTGAAACACGGAAGG
AGACAATACCGGAAGGAACCCGCGCTATGACGGCAATAAAAAGACAGAATAAAACGCACGGGTGTTGGGT
CGTTTGTTCATAAACGCGGGGTTCGGTCCCAGGGCTGGCACTCTGTCAAGTGAACGCTCTATGGTCTAAA
GATTTAAATCTATATCTCAATCGGGGTTACGTCGATACCCCACCGAGACCCCATTGGGACCAATACGCCC
GCGTTTCTTCCTTTTCCCCACCCCAACCCCCAAGTTCGGGTGAAGGCCCAGGGCTCGCAGCCAACGTCGG
GGCGGCAAGCCCTGCCATAGCCACTACGGGTTAATTAAAAACGGTTCACATAGCTTAGTTTAAACAGGAG
ATCCGAACCAGATAAGTGAAATCTAGTTCCAAACTATTTTGTCATTTTTAATTTTCGTATTAGCTTACGA
CGCTACACCCAGTTCCCATCTATTTTGTCACTCTTCCCTAAATAATCCTTAAAAACTCCATTTCCACCCC
TCCCAGTTCCCAACTATTTTGTCCGCCCACAGCGGGGCATTTTTCTTCCTGTTATGTTTTTAATCAAACA
TCCTGCCAACTCCATGTGACAAACCGTCATCTTCGGCTACTTT
