>Addgene plasmid #80614 | pBIG1d | depositor partial sequence | sequence record 151904 | Region for insertion of GECs (SwaI) and excision of the PGC (PmeI)
ATAACTTCGTATAGCATACATTATACGAAGTTATCTGGGTTTAAACCTAATGATGCCTGATGTTTTTATC
GAGGCTAACTGAAACACGGAAGGAGACAATACCGGAAGGAACCCGCGCTATGACGGCAATAAAAAGACAG
AATAAAACGCACGGGTGTTGGGTCGTTTGTTCATAAACGCGGGGTTCGGTCCCAGGGCTGGCACTCTGTC
AAGTGAACGCTCTATGGTCTAAAGATTTAAATCTATATCTCAATCGGGGTTACGTCGATACCCCACCGAG
ACCCCATTGGGACCAATACGCCCGCGTTTCTTCCTTTTCCCCACCCCAACCCCCAAGTTCGGGTGAAGGC
CCAGGGCTCGCAGCCAACGTCGGGGCGGCAAGCCCTGCCATAGCCACTACGGGTTAATTAAAAACGGTTC
ACATAGCTTAGTTTAAACAGGAGATCCGAACCAGATAAGTGAAATCTAGTTCCAAACTAT
