>Addgene plasmid #80614 | pBIG1d | addgene partial sequence | sequence record 158384 | pCR8_R1 5'-cgaaccgaacaggcttatgt-3'
GGTGTGCGTCACCCGGCAACCTTGGGCAGCAGCGAAGTCGAGGCATTTCTGTCCTGGCTGGCGAACGAGC
GCAAGGTTTCGGTCTCCACGCATCGTCAGGCATTGGCGGCCTTGCTGTTCTTCTACGGCAAGGTGCTGTG
CACGGATCTGCCCTTGCTTCAGGAGATCGGTAGACCTCGGCCGTCGCGGCGCTTGCCGGTGGTGCTGACC
CCGGATGAAGTGGTTCGCATCCTCGGTTTTCTGGAAGGCGAGCATCGTTTGTTCGCCCAGGACTCTAGCT
ATAGTTCTAGTGGTTGGCTACAGCTTTGTTTGTACTATCAACAGGTTGAACTGCTGATCAACAGATCCTC
TACGCGGCCGCGGTACCATAACTTCGTATAGCATACATTATACGAAGTTATCTGGGTTTAAACCTAATGA
TGCCTGATGTTTTTATCGAGGCTAACTGAAACACGGAAGGAGACAATACCGGAAGGAACCCGCGCTATGA
CGGCAATAAAAAGACAGAATAAAACGCACGGGTGTTGGGTCGTTTGTTCATAAACGCGGGGTTCGGTCCC
AGGGCTGGCACTCTGTCAAGTGAACGCTCTATGGTCTAAAGATTTAAATCTATATCTCAATCGGGGTTAC
GTCGATACCCCACCGAGACCCCATTGGGACCAATACGCCCGCGTTTCTTCCTTTTCCCCACCCCAACCCC
CAAGTTCGGGTGAAGGCCCAGGGCTCGCAGCCAACGTCGGGGCGGCAAGCCCTGCCATAGCCACTACGGG
TTAATTAAAAACGGTTCACATAGCTTAGTTTAAACAGGAGATCCGAACCAGATAAGTGAAATCTAGTTCC
AAACTATTTTGTCATTTTTAATTTTCGTATTAGCTTACGACGCTACACCCAGTTCCCATCTATTTTGTCA
CTCTTCCCTAAATAATCCTTAAAAACTCCATTTCCACCCCTCCCAGTTCCCAACTATTTTGTCCGCCCAC
AGCGGGGC
