>Addgene plasmid #80614 | pBIG1d | addgene partial sequence | sequence record 158385 | Tn7-end 5'-GGGGTGGAAATGGAGTTTTT-3'
GATGGGAACTGGGTGTAGCGTCGTAAGCTAATACGAAAATTAAAAATGACAAAATAGTTTGGAACTAGAT
TTCACTTATCTGGTTCGGATCTCCTGTTTAAACTAAGCTATGTGAACCGTTTTTAATTAACCCGTAGTGG
CTATGGCAGGGCTTGCCGCCCCGACGTTGGCTGCGAGCCCTGGGCCTTCACCCGAACTTGGGGGTTGGGG
TGGGGAAAAGGAAGAAACGCGGGCGTATTGGTCCCAATGGGGTCTCGGTGGGGTATCGACGTAACCCCGA
TTGAGATATAGATTTAAATCTTTAGACCATAGAGCGTTCACTTGACAGAGTGCCAGCCCTGGGACCGAAC
CCCGCGTTTATGAACAAACGACCCAACACCCGTGCGTTTTATTCTGTCTTTTTATTGCCGTCATAGCGCG
GGTTCCTTCCGGTATTGTCTCCTTCCGTGTTTCAGTTAGCCTCGATAAAAACATCAGGCATCATTAGGTT
TAAACCCAGATAACTTCGTATAATGTATGCTATACGAAGTTATGGTACCGCGGCCGCGTAGAGGATCTGT
TGATCAGCAGTTCAACCTGTTGATAGTACAAACAAAGCTGTAGCCAACCACTAGAACTATAGCTAGAGTC
CTGGGCGAACAAACGATGCTCGCCTTCCAGAAAACCGAGGATGCGAACCACTTCATCCGGGGTCAGCACC
ACCGGCAAGCGCCGCGACGGCCGAGGTCTACCGATCTCCTGAAGCAAGGGCAGATCCGTGCACAGCACCT
TGCCGTAGAAGAACAGCAAGGCCGCCAATGCCTGACGATGCGTGGAGACCGAAACCTTGCGCTCGTTCGC
CAGCCAGGACAGAAATGCCTCGACTTCGCTGCTGCCCAAGGTTGCCGGGTGACGCACACCGTGGAAACGG
ATGAAGGCACAAACCCAGTTGACATAAGCCTGTTCGGTTCGTAAACTGTAATGCAAGTAGCCGTAATGC
